Addgene plasmid #48512: pFUSB4_GCAA
Depositing lab: Stephen Ekker. Depositing organization: Mayo Foundation for Medical Education and Research. Publication: High Efficiency In Vivo Genome Engineering with a Simplified 15-RVD GoldyTALEN Design. Ma AC, Lee HB, Clark KJ, Ekker SC. PLoS One. 2013 May 29;8(5):e65259. doi: 10.1371/journal.pone.0065259. Print 2013. PubMed 23734242.
Backbone
  Vector backbone: pFUS_B4
  Vector type: Mammalian Expression, TALEN
Growth in bacteria
  Bacterial resistance: Spectinomycin, 50 μg/mL
  Growth temperature: 37°C
  Growth strain: Top10
  Copy number: Unknown
Gene/Insert
  Gene/Insert name: RVD sequence: NN HD NI NI
  Species: Synthetic
  Cloning method: Unknown
  Sequencing primers: 5′ ttgatgcctggcagttccct; 3′ cgaaccgaacaggcttatgt
Terms and licenses: Academic/Nonprofit Terms; Industry Terms: Not Available to Industry
Depositor comments: Plasmid was created using Golden Gate cloning.
How to cite: pFUSB4_GCAA was a gift from Stephen Ekker (Addgene plasmid # 48512 ; http://n2t.net/addgene:48512 ; RRID:Addgene_48512)
