[The description below was written by a language model from this plasmid's Addgene catalogue record and pLannotate feature annotations shown in this document.]
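Description:
pFUSB4_GCAA is a pre-assembled TALE repeat array intermediate built in the pFUS_B4 backbone, one of the array-receiving vectors used in Golden Gate TALEN assembly. Its synthetic insert is a four-repeat module with the repeat-variable diresidues NN, HD, NI and NI. By the standard TALE recognition code these specify the bases G, C, A and A, which gives the plasmid its name. The depositor notes that it was made by Golden Gate cloning. It comes from work describing a simplified 15-RVD GoldyTALEN design for in vivo genome engineering, where ready-made multi-repeat blocks of this kind would reduce the number of parts to be joined when building a full TALEN.

Although the catalogue classes it as a mammalian expression/TALEN vector, the annotated sequence of about 2.9 kb shows only bacterial maintenance elements and no eukaryotic promoter or nuclease domain. This fits a cloning intermediate whose repeat block is meant to be transferred into a final TALEN expression backbone. Propagation in E. coli relies on a high-copy ColE1/pUC-type origin. Selection is by the aadA (SmR) aminoglycoside adenylyltransferase gene, which confers spectinomycin and streptomycin resistance and sits downstream of a class 1 integron Pc promoter fragment and a remnant of a gentamicin resistance gene. Only short fragments of lacZα and lacI are annotated. The rrnB T1 and T2 terminators are also present and probably insulate the cloning region from read-through transcription. The automated annotation does not label the TALE repeats themselves, which presumably occupy the unannotated stretch near the lacZα remnant.
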