Features (pLannotate 1.2.2; 8 found; start..end, strand, type, name):
      3..39      -  CDS            lacZα (fragment): LacZα fragment of β-galactosidase; lacZ fragment
    596..619     +  promoter       Pc promoter (fragment): intI1 (promoter lies within the coding sequence); class 1 integron promoter
    795..851     +  CDS            GmR (fragment): gentamycin acetyltransferase; aacC1; confers resistance to gentamycin
    858..1649    +  CDS            SmR: aminoglycoside adenylyltransferase (Murphy, 1985); aadA; confers resistance to spectinomycin and streptomycin
   1742..2330    +  rep_origin     ori: high-copy-number ColE1/pMB1/pBR322/pUC origin of replication
   2513..2605    +  CDS            lacI (fragment): lac repressor; lacI; The lac repressor binds to the lac operator to inhibit transcription in E. coli. This inhibition can be relieved by adding lactose or isopropyl-β-D-thiogalactopyranoside (IPTG).
   2660..2687    -  terminator     rrnB T2 terminator: transcription terminator T2 from the E. coli rrnB gene
   2819..2862    +  terminator     rrnB T1 terminator: Escherichia coli rrnB; transcription terminator T1 from the E. coli rrnB gene
>Addgene plasmid #48512 | pFUSB4_GCAA | depositor full sequence | sequence record 70212 | Full Sequence
ATGTTTTCCCAGTCACGACGTTGTAAAACGACGGCCAGTCTTAAGCGTCTCATGGCCTGACCCCGGACCA
AGTGGTGGCCTATCGCCAGCAACAATGGCGGCAAGCAAGCGCTCGAAACGGTGCAGCGGCTGTTGCCGGT
GCTGTGCCAGGACCATGGCCTGACTCCGGACCAAGTGGTGGCTATCGCCAGCCACGATGGCGGCAAGCAA
GCGCTCGAAACGGTGCAGCGGCTGTTGCCGGTGCTGTGCCAGGACCATGGCCTGACCCCGGACCAAGTGG
TGGCTATCGCCAGCAACATTGGCGGCAAGCAAGCGCTCGAAACGGTGCAGCGGCTGTTGCCGGTGCTGTG
CCAGGACCATGGCCTGACCCCGGACCAAGTGGTGGCTATCGCCAGCAACATTGGCGGCAAGCAAGCGCTC
GAAACGGTGCAGCGGCTGTTGCCGGTGCTGTGCCAGGACCATGGCCTGACCCCGGACCAAGTGGTGGCTA
TCGAGACGTCTAGACCAGCCAGGACAGAAATGCCTCGACTTCGCTGCTACCCAAGGTTGCCGGGTGACGC
ACACCGTGGAAACGGATGAAGGCACGAACCCAGTGGACATAAGCCTGTTCGGTTCGTAAGCTGTAATGCA
AGTAGCGTATGCGCTCACGCAACTGGTCCAGAACCTTGACCGAACGCAGCGGTGGTAACGGCGCAGTGGC
GGTTTTCATGGCTTGTTATGACTGTTTTTTTGGGGTACAGTCTATGCCTCGGGCATCCAAGCAGCAAGCG
CGTTACGCCGTGGGTCGATGTTTGATGTTATGGAGCAGCAACGATGTTACGCAGCAGGGCAGTCGCCCTA
AAACAAAGTTAAACATTATGAGGGAAGCGGTGATCGCCGAAGTATCGACTCAACTATCAGAGGTAGTTGG
CGTCATCGAGCGCCATCTCGAACCGACGTTGCTGGCCGTACATTTGTACGGCTCCGCAGTGGATGGCGGC
CTGAAGCCACACAGTGATATTGATTTGCTGGTTACGGTGACCGTAAGGCTTGATGAAACAACGCGGCGAG
CTTTGATCAACGACCTTTTGGAAACTTCGGCTTCCCCTGGAGAGAGCGAGATTCTCCGCGCTGTAGAAGT
CACCATTGTTGTGCACGACGACATCATTCCGTGGCGTTATCCAGCTAAGCGCGAACTGCAATTTGGAGAA
TGGCAGCGCAATGACATTCTTGCAGGTATCTTCGAGCCAGCCACGATCGACATTGATCTGGCTATCTTGC
TGACAAAAGCAAGAGAACATAGCGTTGCCTTGGTAGGTCCAGCGGCGGAGGAACTCTTTGATCCGGTTCC
TGAACAGGATCTATTTGAGGCGCTAAATGAAACCTTAACGCTATGGAACTCGCCGCCCGACTGGGCTGGC
GATGAGCGAAATGTAGTGCTTACGTTGTCCCGCATTTGGTACAGCGCAGTAACCGGCAAAATCGCGCCGA
AGGATGTCGCTGCCGACTGGGCAATGGAGCGCCTGCCGGCCCAGTATCAGCCCGTCATACTTGAAGCTAG
ACAGGCTTATCTTGGACAAGAAGAAGATCGCTTGGCCTCGCGCGCAGATCAGTTGGAAGAATTTGTCCAC
TACGTGAAAGGCGAGATCACCAAGGTAGTCGGCAAATAACCCTCGAGCCACCCATGACCAAAATCCCTTA
ACGTGAGTTACGCGTCGTTCCACTGAGCGTCAGACCCCGTAGAAAAGATCAAAGGATCTTCTTGAGATCC
TTTTTTTCTGCGCGTAATCTGCTGCTTGCAAACAAAAAAACCACCGCTACCAGCGGTGGTTTGTTTGCCG
GATCAAGAGCTACCAACTCTTTTTCCGAAGGTAACTGGCTTCAGCAGAGCGCAGATACCAAATACTGTCC
TTCTAGTGTAGCCGTAGTTAGGCCACCACTTCAAGAACTCTGTAGCACCGCCTACATACCTCGCTCTGCT
AATCCTGTTACCAGTGGCTGCTGCCAGTGGCGATAAGTCGTGTCTTACCGGGTTGGACTCAAGACGATAG
TTACCGGATAAGGCGCAGCGGTCGGGCTGAACGGGGGGTTCGTGCACACAGCCCAGCTTGGAGCGAACGA
CCTACACCGAACTGAGATACCTACAGCGTGAGCATTGAGAAAGCGCCACGCTTCCCGAAGGGAGAAAGGC
GGACAGGTATCCGGTAAGCGGCAGGGTCGGAACAGGAGAGCGCACGAGGGAGCTTCCAGGGGGAAACGCC
TGGTATCTTTATAGTCCTGTCGGGTTTCGCCACCTCTGACTTGAGCGTCGATTTTTGTGATGCTCGTCAG
GGGGGCGGAGCCTATGGAAAAACGCCAGCAACGCGGCCTTTTTACGGTTCCTGGCCTTTTGCTGGCCTTT
TGCTCACATGTTCTTTCCTGCGTTATCCCCTGATTCTGTGGATAACCGTATTACCGCCTTTGAGTGAGCT
GATACCGCTCGCCGCAGCCGAACGACCGAGCGCAGCGAGTCAGTGAGCGAGGAAGCGGAAGAGCGCCCAA
TACGCAAACCGCCTCTCCCCGCGCGTTGGCCGATTCATTAATGCAGCTGGCACGACAGGTTTCCCGACTG
GAAAGCGGGCAGTGAGCGCAACGCAATTAATACGCGTACCGCTAGCCAGGAAGAGTTTGTAGAAACGCAA
AAAGGCCATCCGTCAGGATGGCCTTCTGCTTAGTTTGATGCCTGGCAGTTTATGGCGGGCGTCCTGCCCG
CCACCCTCCGGGCCGTTGCTTCACAACGTTCAAATCCGCTCCCGGCGGATTTGTCCTACTCAGGAGAGCG
TTCACCGACAAACAACAGATAAAACGAAAGGCCCAGTCTTCCGACTGAGCCTTTCGTTTTATTTGATGCC
TGGCAGTTCCCTACTCTCGCGTTAACGCTAGCATGG
