>Addgene plasmid #48512 | pFUSB4_GCAA | addgene partial sequence | sequence record 70862 | pCR8_F1 5'-ttgatgcctggcagttccct-3'
TCACGACGTTGTAAAACGACGGCCAGTCTTAAGCGTCTCATGGCCTGACCCCGGACCAAGTGGTGGCTAT
CGCCAGCAACAATGGCGGCAAGCAAGCGCTCGAAACGGTGCAGCGGCTGTTGCCGGTGCTGTGCCAGGAC
CATGGCCTGACTCCGGACCAAGTGGTGGCTATCGCCAGCCACGATGGCGGCAAGCAAGCGCTCGAAACGG
TGCAGCGGCTGTTGCCGGTGCTGTGCCAGGACCATGGCCTGACCCCGGACCAAGTGGTGGCTATCGCCAG
CAACATTGGCGGCAAGCAAGCGCTCGAAACGGTGCAGCGGCTGTTGCCGGTGCTGTGCCAGGACCATGGC
CTGACCCCGGACCAAGTGGTGGCTATCGCCAGCAACATTGGCGGCAAGCAAGCGCTCGAAACGGTGCAGC
GGCTGTTGCCGGTGCTGTGCCAGGACCATGGCCTGACCCCGGACCAAGTGGTGGCTATCGAGACGTCTAG
ACCAGCCAGGACAGAAATGCCTCGACTTCGCTGCTACCCAAGGTTGCCGGGTGACGCACACCGTGGAAAC
GGATGAAGGCACGAACCCAGTGGACATAAGCCTGTTCGGTTCGTAAGCTGTAATGCAAGTAGCGTATGCG
CTCACGCAACTGGTCCAGAACCTTGACCGAACGCAGCGGTGGTAACGGCGCAGTGGCGGTTTTCATGGCT
TGTTATGACTGTTTTTTTGGGGTACAGTCTATGCCTCGGGCATCCAAGCAGCAAGCGCGTTACGCCGTGG
GTCGATGTTTGATGTTATGGAGCAGCAACGATGTTACGCAGCA
